>Addgene plasmid #171076 | pET-28a (+)-Gal4-p53 | addgene full sequence | sequence record 335158 | Addgene NGS Result
ATCCGGATATAGTTCCTCCTTTCAGCAAAAAACCCCTCAAGACCCGTTTAGAGGCCCCAAGGGGTTATGC
TAGTTATTGCTCAGCGGTGGCAGCAGCCAACTCAGCTTCCTTTCGGGCTTTGTTAGCAGCCGGATCTCAG
TGGTGGTGGTGGTGGTGCTCGAGTTAAGGGGCCGCCGGTGTAGGAGCTGCTGGTGCAGGGGCCACGGGGG
GAGCAGCCTCTGGCATTCTGGGAGCTTCATCTGGACCTGGGTCTTCAGTGAACCATTGTTCAATATCGTC
CGGGGACAGCATCAAATCATCCATTGCTTGGGACGGCAAGGGGGACAGAACGTTGTTTTCAGGAAGTAGT
TTCCATAGGTCTGAAAATGTTTCCTGACTCAGAGGGGGCTCGACGCTAGGATCTGACTGCGGCTCCTCCA
TGGATCCCGATACAGTCAACTGTCTTTGACCTTTGTTACTACTCTCTTCCGATGATGATGTCGCACTTAT
TCTATGCTGTCTCAATGTTAGAGGCATATCAGTCTCCACTGAAGCCAATCTATCTGTGACGGCATCTTTA
TTCACATTATCTTGTACAAATAATCCTGTTAACAATGCTTTTATATCCTGTAAAGAATCCATTTTCAAAA
TCATGTCAAGGTCTTCTCGAGGAAAAATCAGTAGAAATAGCTGTTCCAGTCTTTCTAGCCTTGATTCCAC
TTCTGTCAGATGTGCCCTAGTCAGCGGAGACCTTTTGGTTTTGGGAGAGTAGCGACACTCCCAGTTGTTC
TTCAGACACTTGGCGCACTTCGGTTTTTCTTTGGAGCACTTGAGCTTTTTAAGTCGGCAAATATCGCATG
CTTGTTCGATAGAAGACAGTAGCTTCATGCCGCTGCTGTGATGATGATGATGATGGCTGCTGCCCATGGT
ATATCTCCTTCTTAAAGTTAAACAAAATTATTTCTAGAGGGGAATTGTTATCCGCTCACAATTCCCCTAT
AGTGAGTCGTATTAATTTCGCGGGATCGAGATCTCGATCCTCTACGCCGGACGCATCGTGGCCGGCATCA
CCGGCGCCACAGGTGCGGTTGCTGGCGCCTATATCGCCGACATCACCGATGGGGAAGATCGGGCTCGCCA
CTTCGGGCTCATGAGCGCTTGTTTCGGCGTGGGTATGGTGGCAGGCCCCGTGGCCGGGGGACTGTTGGGC
GCCATCTCCTTGCATGCACCATTCCTTGCGGCGGCGGTGCTCAACGGCCTCAACCTACTACTGGGCTGCT
TCCTAATGCAGGAGTCGCATAAGGGAGAGCGTCGAGATCCCGGACACCATCGAATGGCGCAAAACCTTTC
GCGGTATGGCATGATAGCGCCCGGAAGAGAGTCAATTCAGGGTGGTGAATGTGAAACCAGTAACGTTATA
CGATGTCGCAGAGTATGCCGGTGTCTCTTATCAGACCGTTTCCCGCGTGGTGAACCAGGCCAGCCACGTT
TCTGCGAAAACGCGGGAAAAAGTGGAAGCGGCGATGGCGGAGCTGAATTACATTCCCAACCGCGTGGCAC
AACAACTGGCGGGCAAACAGTCGTTGCTGATTGGCGTTGCCACCTCCAGTCTGGCCCTGCACGCGCCGTC
GCAAATTGTCGCGGCGATTAAATCTCGCGCCGATCAACTGGGTGCCAGCGTGGTGGTGTCGATGGTAGAA
CGAAGCGGCGTCGAAGCCTGTAAAGCGGCGGTGCACAATCTTCTCGCGCAACGCGTCAGTGGGCTGATCA
TTAACTATCCGCTGGATGACCAGGATGCCATTGCTGTGGAAGCTGCCTGCACTAATGTTCCGGCGTTATT
TCTTGATGTCTCTGACCAGACACCCATCAACAGTATTATTTTCTCCCATGAAGACGGTACGCGACTGGGC
GTGGAGCATCTGGTCGCATTGGGTCACCAGCAAATCGCGCTGTTAGCGGGCCCATTAAGTTCTGTCTCGG
CGCGTCTGCGTCTGGCTGGCTGGCATAAATATCTCACTCGCAATCAAATTCAGCCGATAGCGGAACGGGA
AGGCGACTGGAGTGCCATGTCCGGTTTTCAACAAACCATGCAAATGCTGAATGAGGGCATCGTTCCCACT
GCGATGCTGGTTGCCAACGATCAGATGGCGCTGGGCGCAATGCGCGCCATTACCGAGTCCGGGCTGCGCG
TTGGTGCGGATATCTCGGTAGTGGGATACGACGATACCGAAGACAGCTCATGTTATATCCCGCCGTTAAC
CACCATCAAACAGGATTTTCGCCTGCTGGGGCAAACCAGCGTGGACCGCTTGCTGCAACTCTCTCAGGGC
CAGGCGGTGAAGGGCAATCAGCTGTTGCCCGTCTCACTGGTGAAAAGAAAAACCACCCTGGCGCCCAATA
CGCAAACCGCCTCTCCCCGCGCGTTGGCCGATTCATTAATGCAGCTGGCACGACAGGTTTCCCGACTGGA
AAGCGGGCAGTGAGCGCAACGCAATTAATGTAAGTTAGCTCACTCATTAGGCACCGGGATCTCGACCGAT
GCCCTTGAGAGCCTTCAACCCAGTCAGCTCCTTCCGGTGGGCGCGGGGCATGACTATCGTCGCCGCACTT
ATGACTGTCTTCTTTATCATGCAACTCGTAGGACAGGTGCCGGCAGCGCTCTGGGTCATTTTCGGCGAGG
ACCGCTTTCGCTGGAGCGCGACGATGATCGGCCTGTCGCTTGCGGTATTCGGAATCTTGCACGCCCTCGC
TCAAGCCTTCGTCACTGGTCCCGCCACCAAACGTTTCGGCGAGAAGCAGGCCATTATCGCCGGCATGGCG
GCCCCACGGGTGCGCATGATCGTGCTCCTGTCGTTGAGGACCCGGCTAGGCTGGCGGGGTTGCCTTACTG
GTTAGCAGAATGAATCACCGATACGCGAGCGAACGTGAAGCGACTGCTGCTGCAAAACGTCTGCGACCTG
AGCAACAACATGAATGGTCTTCGGTTTCCGTGTTTCGTAAAGTCTGGAAACGCGGAAGTCAGCGCCCTGC
ACCATTATGTTCCGGATCTGCATCGCAGGATGCTGCTGGCTACCCTGTGGAACACCTACATCTGTATTAA
CGAAGCGCTGGCATTGACCCTGAGTGATTTTTCTCTGGTCCCGCCGCATCCATACCGCCAGTTGTTTACC
CTCACAACGTTCCAGTAACCGGGCATGTTCATCATCAGTAACCCGTATCGTGAGCATCCTCTCTCGTTTC
ATCGGTATCATTACCCCCATGAACAGAAATCCCCCTTACACGGAGGCATCAGTGACCAAACAGGAAAAAA
CCGCCCTTAACATGGCCCGCTTTATCAGAAGCCAGACATTAACGCTTCTGGAGAAACTCAACGAGCTGGA
CGCGGATGAACAGGCAGACATCTGTGAATCGCTTCACGACCACGCTGATGAGCTTTACCGCAGCTGCCTC
GCGCGTTTCGGTGATGACGGTGAAAACCTCTGACACATGCAGCTCCCGGAGACGGTCACAGCTTGTCTGT
AAGCGGATGCCGGGAGCAGACAAGCCCGTCAGGGCGCGTCAGCGGGTGTTGGCGGGTGTCGGGGCGCAGC
CATGACCCAGTCACGTAGCGATAGCGGAGTGTATACTGGCTTAACTATGCGGCATCAGAGCAGATTGTAC
TGAGAGTGCACCATTGCGGTGTGAAATACCGCACAGATGCGTAAGGAGAAAATACCGCATCAGGCGCTCT
TCCGCTTCCTCGCTCACTGACTCGCTGCGCTCGGTCGTTCGGCTGCGGCGAGCGGTATCAGCTCACTCAA
AGGCGGTAATACGGTTATCCACAGAATCAGGGGATAACGCAGGAAAGAACATGTGAGCAAAAGGCCAGCA
AAAGGCCAGGAACCGTAAAAAGGCCGCGTTGCTGGCGTTTTTCCATAGGCTCCGCCCCCCTGACGAGCAT
CACAAAAATCGACGCTCAAGTCAGAGGTGGCGAAACCCGACAGGACTATAAAGATACCAGGCGTTTCCCC
CTGGAAGCTCCCTCGTGCGCTCTCCTGTTCCGACCCTGCCGCTTACCGGATACCTGTCCGCCTTTCTCCC
TTCGGGAAGCGTGGCGCTTTCTCATAGCTCACGCTGTAGGTATCTCAGTTCGGTGTAGGTCGTTCGCTCC
AAGCTGGGCTGTGTGCACGAACCCCCCGTTCAGCCCGACCGCTGCGCCTTATCCGGTAACTATCGTCTTG
AGTCCAACCCGGTAAGACACGACTTATCGCCACTGGCAGCAGCCACTGGTAACAGGATTAGCAGAGCGAG
GTATGTAGGCGGTGCTACAGAGTTCTTGAAGTGGTGGCCTAACTACGGCTACACTAGAAGGACAGTATTT
GGTATCTGCGCTCTGCTGAAGCCAGTTACCTTCGGAAAAAGAGTTGGTAGCTCTTGATCCGGCAAACAAA
CCACCGCTGGTAGCGGTGGTTTTTTTGTTTGCAAGCAGCAGATTACGCGCAGAAAAAAAGGATCTCAAGA
AGATCCTTTGATCTTTTCTACGGGGTCTGACGCTCAGTGGAACGAAAACTCACGTTAAGGGATTTTGGTC
ATGAACAATAAAACTGTCTGCTTACATAAACAGTAATACAAGGGGTGTTATGAGCCATATTCAACGGGAA
ACGTCTTGCTCTAGGCCGCGATTAAATTCCAACATGGATGCTGATTTATATGGGTATAAATGGGCTCGCG
ATAATGTCGGGCAATCAGGTGCGACAATCTATCGATTGTATGGGAAGCCCGATGCGCCAGAGTTGTTTCT
GAAACATGGCAAAGGTAGCGTTGCCAATGATGTTACAGATGAGATGGTCAGACTAAACTGGCTGACGGAA
TTTATGCCTCTTCCGACCATCAAGCATTTTATCCGTACTCCTGATGATGCATGGTTACTCACCACTGCGA
TCCCCGGGAAAACAGCATTCCAGGTATTAGAAGAATATCCTGATTCAGGTGAAAATATTGTTGATGCGCT
GGCAGTGTTCCTGCGCCGGTTGCATTCGATTCCTGTTTGTAATTGTCCTTTTAACAGCGATCGCGTATTT
CGTCTCGCTCAGGCGCAATCACGAATGAATAACGGTTTGGTTGATGCGAGTGATTTTGATGACGAGCGTA
ATGGCTGGCCTGTTGAACAAGTCTGGAAAGAAATGCATAAACTTTTGCCATTCTCACCGGATTCAGTCGT
CACTCATGGTGATTTCTCACTTGATAACCTTATTTTTGACGAGGGGAAATTAATAGGTTGTATTGATGTT
GGACGAGTCGGAATCGCAGACCGATACCAGGATCTTGCCATCCTATGGAACTGCCTCGGTGAGTTTTCTC
CTTCATTACAGAAACGGCTTTTTCAAAAATATGGTATTGATAATCCTGATATGAATAAATTGCAGTTTCA
TTTGATGCTCGATGAGTTTTTCTAAGAATTAATTCATGAGCGGATACATATTTGAATGTATTTAGAAAAA
TAAACAAATAGGGGTTCCGCGCACATTTCCCCGAAAAGTGCCACCTAAATTGTAAGCGTTAATATTTTGT
TAAAATTCGCGTTAAATTTTTGTTAAATCAGCTCATTTTTTAACCAATAGGCCGAAATCGGCAAAATCCC
TTATAAATCAAAAGAATAGACCGAGATAGGGT
[37 nt withheld, positions 5633-5669]
AAAGAACGTGGACTCCAACGTCAAAGG
[49 nt withheld, positions 5697-5745]
T
[91 nt withheld, positions 5747-5837]
G
[124 nt withheld, positions 5839-5962]
CCCATTCGCCA
Features (pLannotate 1.2.2; 21 found; start..end, strand, type, name):
     26..73      -  terminator     T7 terminator: transcription terminator for bacteriophage T7 RNA polymerase
     81..130     -  CDS            SET1 (fragment): solubility-enhancement tag derived from T7 phage gene 10B
    140..157     -  CDS            9xHis (fragment): 9xHis affinity tag
    167..421     -  CDS            p53 (fragment): human tumor suppressor protein that is often mutated in cancers; Homo sapiens TP53; responds to cellular stresses to regulate the expression of target genes
    428..868     -  CDS            GAL4 DNA binding domain: DNA binding domain of the GAL4 transcriptional activator; Saccharomyces cerevisiae GAL4 (truncated)
    879..895     -  CDS            capTEV™ (fragment): composite tag for in vivo biotinylation, TEV protease cleavage, and 6xHis tagging
    914..936     -  RBS            RBS: efficient ribosome binding site from bacteriophage T7 gene 10 (Olins and Rangwala, 1989)
    951..975     -  protein_bind   lac operator: The lac repressor binds to the lac operator to inhibit transcription in E. coli. This inhibition can be relieved by adding lactose or isopropyl-β-D-thiogalactopyranoside (IPTG). lac repressor encoded by lacI
    976..994     -  promoter       T7 promoter: promoter for bacteriophage T7 RNA polymerase
   1016..1295    +  CDS            TcR (fragment): tetracycline efflux protein; tet; confers resistance to tetracycline
   1303..1380    +  promoter       lacI promoter: lacI
   1381..2463    +  CDS            lacI: lac repressor; lacI; The lac repressor binds to the lac operator to inhibit transcription in E. coli. This inhibition can be relieved by adding lactose or isopropyl-β-D-thiogalactopyranoside (IPTG).
   2476..2497    +  protein_bind   CAP binding site: CAP binding activates transcription in the presence of cAMP. E. coli catabolite activator protein
   2512..2803    +  CDS            TcR (fragment): tetracycline efflux protein; tet; confers resistance to tetracycline
   2875..3255    -  CDS            YPB1_ECOLX: Protein predicted: Swiss-Prot protein existence level 4. From Escherichia coli.
   3272..3463    +  CDS            rop: Rop protein, which maintains plasmids at low copy number; rop
   3565..3704    +  misc_feature   bom: basis of mobility region from pBR322
   3890..4478    -  rep_origin     ori: high-copy-number ColE1/pMB1/pBR322/pUC origin of replication
   4600..5415    +  CDS            KanR: aminoglycoside phosphotransferase; aph(3')-Ia; confers resistance to kanamycin in bacteria or G418 (Geneticin®) in eukaryotes
   5424..5481    -  promoter       AmpR promoter (fragment): bla
   5534..5962    -  rep_origin     f1 ori (sequence partly withheld): f1 bacteriophage origin of replication; arrow indicates direction of (+) strand synthesis
