[The description below was written by a language model from this plasmid's Addgene catalogue record and pLannotate feature annotations shown in this document.]
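Description:
pET-28a (+)-Gal4-p53 is a bacterial expression plasmid built on the pET-28a backbone for producing a Gal4-p53 fusion protein in E. coli. It is about 6 kb in total and is selected with kanamycin through the aph(3')-Ia KanR gene. Replication relies on a ColE1/pBR322-type origin accompanied by the rop gene and the bom region, which fits the low copy number recorded for it. An f1 origin is also present. The short TcR fragments, the AmpR promoter fragment and a predicted E. coli ORF in the feature table appear to be non-functional remnants of pBR322-derived backbone sequence rather than working markers.

The expression cassette is the standard pET arrangement. A T7 promoter is followed directly by a lac operator, then the T7 gene 10 ribosome binding site, the open reading frame and a T7 terminator. A plasmid-borne lacI gene with its own promoter supplies the repressor. Transcription therefore requires a host that provides T7 RNA polymerase and is normally relieved by IPTG. The coding region joins the DNA binding domain of S. cerevisiae GAL4 to residues 1–85 of human p53, an N-terminal segment that contains the protein's transactivation region. The 741 bp insert was assembled by Gibson cloning. The record lists an N-terminal His tag from the backbone, and a short tag-like fragment is annotated upstream of GAL4. A His-tag fragment is also annotated downstream of the p53 segment, but the record does not say whether it is translated.

Recombinant proteins of this type generally serve as model activators that bind GAL4 sites, typically in transcription assays. The associated publication concerns Elongin and Mediator recruitment, but the record does not describe the specific experiments.
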