Addgene plasmid #171076: pET-28a (+)-Gal4-p53
Purpose: Expresses Gal4-p53 fusion protein in bacteria
Depositing lab: Joan Conaway. Depositing organization: Stowers Institute for Medical Research. Publication: Elongin functions as a loading factor for Mediator at ATF6alpha-regulated ER stress response genes. He Y, Sato S, Tomomori-Sato C, Chen S, Goode ZH, Conaway JW, Conaway RC. Proc Natl Acad Sci U S A. 2021 Sep 28;118(39):e2108751118. doi: 10.1073/pnas.2108751118. PubMed 34544872.
Backbone
  Vector backbone: pET-28a
  Backbone size w/o insert (bp): 5236
  Total vector size (bp): 5977
  Vector type: Bacterial Expression
Growth in bacteria
  Bacterial resistance: Kanamycin, 50 μg/mL
  Growth temperature: 37°C
  Growth strain: DH5alpha
  Copy number: Low Copy
Gene/Insert
  Gene/Insert name: Gal4 DBD
  Species: S. cerevisiae (budding yeast)
  Insert size (bp): 741
  Entrez Gene: NEWENTRY
  Promoter: T7 promoter
  Tag / fusion protein: His (N terminal on backbone); p53(1-85) (C terminal on insert)
  Cloning method: Gibson Cloning
  Sequencing primers: 5′ TAATACGACTCACTATAGGG; 3′ GCTAGTTATTGCTCAGCGG
Terms and licenses: Academic/Nonprofit Terms; Industry Terms: Not Available to Industry
How to cite: pET-28a (+)-Gal4-p53 was a gift from Joan Conaway (Addgene plasmid # 171076 ; http://n2t.net/addgene:171076 ; RRID:Addgene_171076)
